Addgene plasmid #194840: MAC-C Sars-CoV-2 S_L18F
Purpose: Sars-CoV-2 S_L18F in MAC-C destination vector
Depositing lab: Markku Varjosalo. Depositing organization: University of Helsinki, Institute of Biotechnology. Publication: The comprehensive SARS-CoV-2 ‘hijackome’ knowledge base— reveals significant changes in host cell protein expression and activation by multiple SARS-CoV-2 variants. Varjosalo M, Huuskonen S, Liu X, Redchuk T, Salokas K, Lundberg R, Maljanen S, Belik M, Reinholm A, Kolehmainen P, Tripathi G, Laine P, Belanov S, Auvinen P, Vartiainen M, Laine L, Österlund P, Julkkunen I, Kakkola L. 10 May 2024, Research Square 10.21203/rs.3.rs-4322477/v1.
Backbone
  Vector backbone: MAC-tag-C (#108077)
  Vector type: Mammalian Expression
  Selectable markers: Hygromycin
Growth in bacteria
  Bacterial resistance: Ampicillin, 100 μg/mL
  Growth temperature: 37°C
  Growth strain: DH5alpha
  Copy number: High Copy
Gene/Insert
  Gene/Insert name: S_L18F (alt name: Spike protein L18F)
  Species: Sars-CoV-2
  Mutation: L18F
  Entrez Gene: S (a.k.a. GU280_gp02, spike glycoprotein)
  Tag / fusion protein: MAC-C (C terminal on backbone)
Terms and licenses: Academic/Nonprofit Terms; Industry Terms
Depositor comments: Please visit https://doi.org/10.21203/rs.3.rs-4322477/v1 for preprint.
How to cite: MAC-C Sars-CoV-2 S_L18F was a gift from Markku Varjosalo (Addgene plasmid # 194840 ; http://n2t.net/addgene:194840 ; RRID:Addgene_194840)
