[The description below was written by a language model from this plasmid's Addgene catalogue record and pLannotate feature annotations shown in this document.]
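Description:
MAC-C Sars-CoV-2 S_L18F is a mammalian expression plasmid of about 10.1 kb that carries the SARS-CoV-2 spike glycoprotein with the L18F substitution, cloned into the MAC-tag-C Gateway destination backbone. It is maintained in E. coli as a high-copy plasmid through a ColE1/pUC-type origin and selected with ampicillin via the β-lactamase gene. Short lac promoter/operator, lacI, bom and f1 ori fragments are backbone remnants.

The spike open reading frame sits between attB1 and attB2 sites left by Gateway recombination. It is driven by the CMV enhancer and promoter, which is followed by short annotated fragments matching tet operator sequences. This suggests a tetracycline-regulated CMV promoter, although the catalogue fields do not say so explicitly. Downstream of attB2 the feature table shows a birA-derived coding sequence followed by the bGH polyadenylation signal. This corresponds to the C-terminal MAC tag listed in the record, so spike is expressed as a fusion to an E. coli biotin ligase module. Other components of the tag are not annotated in the table. A biotin ligase fused to a bait allows proximity-dependent biotinylation of neighbouring proteins.

An FRT site lies directly upstream of a hygromycin resistance gene that has an SV40 poly(A) signal but no complete promoter of its own. This arrangement is typical of FLP-mediated integration into a genomic FRT landing site, where insertion activates the marker and permits hygromycin selection of stable isogenic lines. The associated study profiles host protein changes caused by SARS-CoV-2 variants, which is consistent with using this construct to compare interaction partners of the L18F spike variant. The sequence record is labelled a partial NGS result.
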