Features (pLannotate 1.2.2; 24 found; start..end, strand, type, name):
      6..98      -  CDS            lacI (fragment): lac repressor; lacI; The lac repressor binds to the lac operator to inhibit transcription in E. coli. This inhibition can be relieved by adding lactose or isopropyl-β-D-thiogalactopyranoside (IPTG).
    281..869     -  rep_origin     ori: high-copy-number ColE1/pMB1/pBR322/pUC origin of replication
   1040..1900    -  CDS            AmpR: β-lactamase; bla; confers resistance to ampicillin, carbenicillin, and related antibiotics
   1901..2005    -  promoter       AmpR promoter: bla
   2064..2116    -  misc_feature   bom (fragment): basis of mobility region from pBR322
   2271..2650    +  enhancer       CMV enhancer: human cytomegalovirus immediate early enhancer
   2651..2854    +  promoter       CMV promoter: human cytomegalovirus (CMV) immediate early promoter
   2856..2875    +  promoter       PLtetO-1 promoter (fragment): modified phage lambda PL promoter with tet operator sites (Lutz and Bujard, 1997)
   2877..2896    +  promoter       PLtetO-1 promoter (fragment): modified phage lambda PL promoter with tet operator sites (Lutz and Bujard, 1997)
   2904..2937    +  promoter       TRE3GV promoter (fragment): 3rd-generation Tet-responsive promoter that can be activated by binding of Tet-On® 3G, optimized for retroviral and lentiviral vectors
   3073..3090    +  protein_bind   attB1 (fragment): mutant version of attB; core recombination site for the Gateway® BP reaction BP Clonase™
   3096..6914    +  CDS            S: SPIKE_SARS2 - Experimental evidence at protein level: Swiss-Prot protein existence level 1. [Spike glycoprotein]: May down-regulate host tetherin (BST2) by lysosomal degradation, thereby counteracting its antiviral activity. From Severe acute respiratory syndrome coronavirus 2 (2019-nCoV) (SARS-CoV-2).
   6916..6940    -  protein_bind   attB2: mutant version of attB; recombination site for the Gateway® BP reaction BP Clonase™
   7128..8087    +  CDS            birA: BIRA_ECOLI - Also known as bioR, dhbB. Experimental evidence at protein level: Swiss-Prot protein existence level 1. Acts both as a biotin--[acetyl-CoA-carboxylase] ligase and a biotin-operon repressor. In the presence of ATP, BirA activates biotin to form the BirA-biotinyl-5'-adenylate (BirA-bio-5'-AMP or holoBirA) complex. HoloBirA can either transfer the biotinyl moiety to the biotin carboxyl carrier protein (BCCP) subunit of acetyl-CoA carboxylase, or bind to the biotin operator site and inhibit transcription of the operon. From Escherichia coli (strain K12).
   8137..8361    +  polyA_signal   bGH poly(A) signal: bovine growth hormone polyadenylation signal
   8365..8386    +  promoter       SV40 promoter (fragment): SV40 enhancer and early promoter
   8407..8640    +  rep_origin     f1 ori (fragment) (sequence partly withheld): f1 bacteriophage origin of replication; arrow indicates direction of (+) strand synthesis
   8645..8692    +  protein_bind   FRT: FLP-mediated recombination occurs in the 8-bp core sequence TCTAGAAA (Turan and Bode, 2011). FLP recombinase from the Saccharomyces cerevisiae 2μ plasmid
   8700..9722    +  CDS            HygR: aminoglycoside phosphotransferase from E. coli; aph(4)-Ia; confers resistance to hygromycin
   9732..9857    +  CDS            ble (fragment): BLE_KLEPN - Experimental evidence at protein level: Swiss-Prot protein existence level 1. Binding protein with a strong affinity to the bleomycin family of antibiotics. Binds to CL990; an antimitotic-antibiotic compound. From Klebsiella pneumoniae.
   9852..9973    +  polyA_signal   SV40 poly(A) signal: SV40 polyadenylation signal
  10046..10062   -  protein_bind   lac operator: The lac repressor binds to the lac operator to inhibit transcription in E. coli. This inhibition can be relieved by adding lactose or isopropyl-β-D-thiogalactopyranoside (IPTG). lac repressor encoded by lacI
  10070..10100   -  promoter       lac promoter: promoter for the E. coli lac operon
  10115..10136   -  protein_bind   CAP binding site: CAP binding activates transcription in the presence of cAMP. E. coli catabolite activator protein
>Addgene plasmid #194840 | MAC-C Sars-CoV-2 S_L18F | addgene full sequence | sequence record 386204 | Addgene Partial NGS Result
TGCGCTCACTGCCCGCTTTCCAGTCGGGAAACCTGTCGTGCCAGCTGCATTAATGAATCGGCCAACGCGC
GGGGAGAGGCGGTTTGCGTATTGGGCGCTCTTCCGCTTCCTCGCTCACTGACTCGCTGCGCTCGGTCGTT
CGGCTGCGGCGAGCGGTATCAGCTCACTCAAAGGCGGTAATACGGTTATCCACAGAATCAGGGGATAACG
CAGGAAAGAACATGTGAGCAAAAGGCCAGCAAAAGGCCAGGAACCGTAAAAAGGCCGCGTTGCTGGCGTT
TTTCCATAGGCTCCGCCCCCCTGACGAGCATCACAAAAATCGACGCTCAAGTCAGAGGTGGCGAAACCCG
ACAGGACTATAAAGATACCAGGCGTTTCCCCCTGGAAGCTCCCTCGTGCGCTCTCCTGTTCCGACCCTGC
CGCTTACCGGATACCTGTCCGCCTTTCTCCCTTCGGGAAGCGTGGCGCTTTCTCATAGCTCACGCTGTAG
GTATCTCAGTTCGGTGTAGGTCGTTCGCTCCAAGCTGGGCTGTGTGCACGAACCCCCCGTTCAGCCCGAC
CGCTGCGCCTTATCCGGTAACTATCGTCTTGAGTCCAACCCGGTAAGACACGACTTATCGCCACTGGCAG
CAGCCACTGGTAACAGGATTAGCAGAGCGAGGTATGTAGGCGGTGCTACAGAGTTCTTGAAGTGGTGGCC
TAACTACGGCTACACTAGAAGAACAGTATTTGGTATCTGCGCTCTGCTGAAGCCAGTTACCTTCGGAAAA
AGAGTTGGTAGCTCTTGATCCGGCAAACAAACCACCGCTGGTAGCGGTGGTTTTTTTGTTTGCAAGCAGC
AGATTACGCGCAGAAAAAAAGGATCTCAAGAAGATCCTTTGATCTTTTCTACGGGGTCTGACGCTCAGTG
GAACGAAAACTCACGTTAAGGGATTTTGGTCATGAGATTATCAAAAAGGATCTTCACCTAGATCCTTTTA
AATTAAAAATGAAGTTTTAAATCAATCTAAAGTATATATGAGTAAACTTGGTCTGACAGTTACCAATGCT
TAATCAGTGAGGCACCTATCTCAGCGATCTGTCTATTTCGTTCATCCATAGTTGCCTGACTCCCCGTCGT
GTAGATAACTACGATACGGGAGGGCTTACCATCTGGCCCCAGTGCTGCAATGATACCGCGAGACCCACGC
TCACCGGCTCCAGATTTATCAGCAATAAACCAGCCAGCCGGAAGGGCCGAGCGCAGAAGTGGTCCTGCAA
CTTTATCCGCCTCCATCCAGTCTATTAATTGTTGCCGGGAAGCTAGAGTAAGTAGTTCGCCAGTTAATAG
TTTGCGCAACGTTGTTGCCATTGCTACAGGCATCGTGGTGTCACGCTCGTCGTTTGGTATGGCTTCATTC
AGCTCCGGTTCCCAACGATCAAGGCGAGTTACATGATCCCCCATGTTGTGCAAAAAAGCGGTTAGCTCCT
TCGGTCCTCCGATCGTTGTCAGAAGTAAGTTGGCCGCAGTGTTATCACTCATGGTTATGGCAGCACTGCA
TAATTCTCTTACTGTCATGCCATCCGTAAGATGCTTTTCTGTGACTGGTGAGTACTCAACCAAGTCATTC
TGAGAATAGTGTATGCGGCGACCGAGTTGCTCTTGCCCGGCGTCAATACGGGATAATACCGCGCCACATA
GCAGAACTTTAAAAGTGCTCATCATTGGAAAACGTTCTTCGGGGCGAAAACTCTCAAGGATCTTACCGCT
GTTGAGATCCAGTTCGATGTAACCCACTCGTGCACCCAACTGATCTTCAGCATCTTTTACTTTCACCAGC
GTTTCTGGGTGAGCAAAAACAGGAAGGCAAAATGCCGCAAAAAAGGGAATAAGGGCGACACGGAAATGTT
GAATACTCATACTCTTCCTTTTTCAATATTATTGAAGCATTTATCAGGGTTATTGTCTCATGAGCGGATA
CATATTTGAATGTATTTAGAAAAATAAACAAATAGGGGTTCCGCGCACATTTCCCCGAAAAGTGCCACCT
GACGTCGACGGATCGGGAGATCTCCCGATCCCCTATGGTGCACTCTCAGTACAATCTGCTCTGATGCCGC
ATAGTTAAGCCAGTATCTGCTCCCTGCTTGTGTGTTGGAGGTCGCTGAGTAGTGCGCGAGCAAAATTTAA
GCTACAACAAGGCAAGGCTTGACCGACAATTGCATGAAGAATCTGCTTAGGGTTAGGCGTTTTGCGCTGC
TTCGCGATGTACGGGCCAGATATACGCGTTGACATTGATTATTGACTAGTTATTAATAGTAATCAATTAC
GGGGTCATTAGTTCATAGCCCATATATGGAGTTCCGCGTTACATAACTTACGGTAAATGGCCCGCCTGGC
TGACCGCCCAACGACCCCCGCCCATTGACGTCAATAATGACGTATGTTCCCATAGTAACGCCAATAGGGA
CTTTCCATTGACGTCAATGGGTGGAGTATTTACGGTAAACTGCCCACTTGGCAGTACATCAAGTGTATCA
TATGCCAAGTACGCCCCCTATTGACGTCAATGACGGTAAATGGCCCGCCTGGCATTATGCCCAGTACATG
ACCTTATGGGACTTTCCTACTTGGCAGTACATCTACGTATTAGTCATCGCTATTACCATGGTGATGCGGT
TTTGGCAGTACATCAATGGGCGTGGATAGCGGTTTGACTCACGGGGATTTCCAAGTCTCCACCCCATTGA
CGTCAATGGGAGTTTGTTTTGGCACCAAAATCAACGGGACTTTCCAAAATGTCGTAACAACTCCGCCCCA
TTGACGCAAATGGGCGGTAGGCGTGTACGGTGGGAGGTCTATATAAGCAGAGCTCTCCCTATCAGTGATA
GAGATCTCCCTATCAGTGATAGAGATCGTCGACGAGCTCGTTTAGTGAACCGTCAGATCGCCTGGAGACG
CCATCCACGCTGTTTTGACCTCCATAGAAGACACCGGGACCGATCCAGCCTCCGGACTCTAGCGTTTAAA
CTTAAGCTTGGTACCGAGCTCGGATCCACTAGTCCAGTGTGGTGGAATTCTGCAGATATCAACAAGTTTG
TACAAAAAAGTTGGCATGTTCGTGTTCCTGGTGCTGCTGCCACTGGTGAGCTCCCAGTGCGTGAACTTTA
CCACCAGAACCCAGCTGCCACCTGCCTACACCAACTCCTTCACCAGGGGCGTGTACTACCCAGACAAGGT
GTTCAGATCCAGCGTGCTGCACTCTACCCAGGACCTGTTCCTGCCATTCTTCTCTAACGTGACCTGGTTC
CACGCCATCCACGTGTCTGGAACCAACGGCACCAAGAGATTCGACAACCCAGTGCTGCCATTCAACGACG
GCGTGTACTTCGCTTCTACCGAGAAGTCTAACATCATCAGGGGTTGGATCTTCGGAACCACCCTGGACTC
TAAGACCCAGTCTCTGCTGATCGTGAACAACGCTACCAACGTGGTGATCAAGGTGTGCGAGTTCCAGTTC
TGCAACGACCCATTCCTGGGAGTGTACTACCACAAGAACAACAAGTCTTGGATGGAAAGCGAGTTCAGGG
TGTACAGCTCTGCTAACAACTGCACCTTCGAGTACGTGTCTCAGCCTTTCCTGATGGACCTGGAAGGAAA
GCAGGGAAACTTCAAGAACCTGAGAGAGTTCGTGTTCAAGAACATCGACGGTTACTTCAAGATATACAGC
AAGCACACCCCAATCAACCTGGTGAGGGACCTGCCACAGGGTTTCTCTGCTCTGGAGCCCCTGGTGGACC
TGCCAATCGGCATCAACATCACCAGGTTCCAGACCCTGCTGGCTCTGCACAGGTCTTACCTGACCCCAGG
CGACAGCAGCTCTGGATGGACCGCCGGCGCCGCTGCTTACTACGTGGGATACCTGCAGCCAAGGACCTTC
CTGCTGAAGTACAACGAAAACGGCACCATCACCGACGCCGTGGACTGCGCTCTGGACCCACTGTCTGAGA
CCAAGTGCACCCTGAAGTCTTTCACCGTGGAAAAGGGAATCTACCAGACCAGCAACTTCCGCGTGCAGCC
CACCGAGTCTATCGTGAGATTCCCAAACATCACCAACCTGTGCCCATTCGGAGAAGTGTTCAACGCTACC
AGGTTCGCCAGCGTGTACGCTTGGAACAGGAAGAGAATCAGCAACTGCGTGGCCGACTACTCTGTGCTGT
ACAACTCTGCCTCCTTCTCCACCTTCAAGTGCTACGGCGTGTCCCCAACCAAGCTGAACGACCTGTGCTT
CACCAACGTGTACGCTGACTCCTTCGTGATCAGAGGAGACGAAGTGAGACAGATCGCTCCCGGTCAGACC
GGAAAGATCGCCGACTACAACTACAAGCTGCCAGACGACTTCACCGGTTGCGTGATCGCTTGGAACTCTA
ACAACCTGGACTCTAAGGTGGGAGGCAACTACAACTACCTGTACAGGCTGTTCCGCAAGAGCAACCTGAA
GCCTTTCGAAAGGGACATCAGCACCGAAATCTACCAGGCTGGATCTACCCCATGCAACGGAGTGGAAGGA
TTCAACTGCTACTTCCCTCTGCAGTCTTACGGATTCCAGCCAACCAACGGAGTGGGATACCAGCCATACA
GAGTGGTGGTGCTGTCTTTCGAGCTGCTGCACGCTCCTGCTACCGTGTGCGGACCAAAGAAGTCTACCAA
CCTGGTGAAGAACAAGTGCGTGAACTTCAACTTCAACGGACTGACCGGAACCGGAGTGCTGACCGAATCC
AACAAGAAGTTCCTGCCTTTCCAGCAGTTCGGTAGAGACATCGCCGACACCACCGACGCTGTGAGAGACC
CACAGACCCTGGAAATCCTGGACATCACCCCCTGCTCTTTCGGAGGAGTGAGCGTGATCACCCCAGGAAC
CAACACCTCCAACCAGGTGGCCGTGCTGTACCAGGACGTGAACTGCACCGAAGTGCCAGTGGCCATCCAC
GCTGACCAGCTGACCCCAACCTGGAGAGTGTACAGCACCGGATCTAACGTGTTCCAGACCCGTGCCGGCT
GCCTGATCGGAGCCGAGCACGTGAACAACTCCTACGAATGCGACATCCCAATCGGAGCTGGCATCTGCGC
TTCTTACCAGACCCAGACCAACAGCCCAAGAAGGGCCAGATCCGTGGCCTCTCAGAGCATCATCGCCTAC
ACCATGAGCCTGGGCGCTGAAAACAGCGTGGCTTACAGCAACAACTCTATCGCCATCCCAACCAACTTCA
CCATCTCTGTGACCACCGAAATCCTGCCAGTGAGCATGACCAAGACCAGCGTGGACTGCACCATGTACAT
CTGCGGAGACTCTACCGAATGCTCTAACCTGCTGCTGCAGTACGGCAGCTTCTGCACCCAGCTGAACCGC
GCTCTGACCGGAATCGCTGTGGAGCAGGACAAGAACACCCAGGAAGTGTTCGCTCAGGTGAAGCAGATAT
ACAAGACCCCACCTATCAAGGACTTCGGAGGATTCAACTTCTCTCAGATCCTGCCCGACCCATCTAAGCC
CTCTAAGAGGTCTTTCATCGAAGACCTGCTGTTCAACAAGGTGACCCTGGCCGACGCCGGTTTCATCAAG
CAGTACGGTGACTGCCTGGGAGACATCGCCGCTAGAGACCTGATCTGCGCCCAGAAGTTCAACGGTCTGA
CCGTGCTGCCACCACTGCTGACCGACGAGATGATCGCCCAGTACACCTCTGCCCTGCTGGCTGGAACCAT
CACCTCTGGTTGGACCTTCGGAGCTGGCGCCGCCCTGCAGATCCCATTCGCTATGCAGATGGCCTACCGT
TTCAACGGTATCGGAGTGACCCAGAACGTGCTGTACGAAAACCAGAAGCTGATCGCTAACCAGTTCAACT
CTGCTATCGGAAAGATCCAGGACTCCCTGTCCTCTACCGCTTCTGCCCTGGGAAAGCTGCAGGACGTGGT
GAACCAGAACGCCCAGGCCCTGAACACCCTGGTGAAGCAGCTGTCTTCTAACTTCGGAGCCATCTCCTCT
GTGCTGAACGACATCCTGTCTAGGCTGGACAAGGTGGAAGCCGAGGTGCAGATCGACAGACTGATCACCG
GAAGACTGCAGTCTCTGCAGACCTACGTGACCCAGCAGCTGATCAGGGCCGCTGAAATCAGAGCTTCTGC
CAACCTGGCTGCCACCAAGATGTCCGAATGCGTGCTGGGCCAGTCTAAGAGGGTGGACTTCTGCGGAAAG
GGATACCACCTGATGTCCTTCCCACAGTCTGCTCCACACGGAGTGGTGTTCCTGCACGTGACCTACGTGC
CCGCCCAGGAAAAGAACTTCACCACCGCCCCAGCTATCTGCCACGACGGAAAGGCTCACTTCCCCAGGGA
GGGAGTGTTCGTGTCTAACGGAACCCACTGGTTCGTGACCCAGAGGAACTTCTACGAGCCACAGATCATC
ACCACCGACAACACCTTCGTGTCTGGAAACTGCGACGTGGTGATCGGAATCGTGAACAACACCGTGTACG
ACCCACTGCAGCCAGAACTGGACTCTTTCAAGGAGGAACTGGACAAGTACTTCAAGAACCACACCTCTCC
AGACGTGGACCTGGGAGACATCTCCGGAATCAACGCCTCTGTGGTGAACATCCAGAAGGAAATCGACAGA
CTGAACGAGGTGGCCAAGAACCTGAACGAATCTCTGATCGACCTGCAGGAACTGGGAAAGTACGAGCAGT
ACATCAAGTGGCCCTGGTACATCTGGCTGGGTTTCATCGCTGGTCTGATCGCTATCGTGATGGTGACCAT
CATGCTGTGCTGCATGACCTCTTGCTGCTCTTGCCTGAAGGGATGCTGCTCTTGCGGATCTTGCTGCAAG
TTCGACGAGGACGACTCCGAGCCTGTGCTGAAGGGTGTGAAGCTGCACTACACCTACCCAACTTTCTTGT
ACAAAGTGGTTGATATCAAGGCCGCCGACATCACCAGCCTGTACAAGAAAGTGGGGTGGAGCCATCCCCA
GTTCGAGAAGGGCGGAGGATCTGGCGGCGGAAGCGGCGGAGGAAGCTGGTCCCACCCTCAGTTTGAGAAA
GGCACCGAGCTGGGCAGCACCATGGCCAGCTACCCCTACGACGTGCCCGACTACGCCAAGGACAACACCG
TGCCCCTGAAGCTGATCGCCCTGCTGGCCAACGGCGAGTTCCACTCTGGCGAGCAGCTGGGCGAGACACT
GGGCATGAGCAGAGCCGCCATCAACAAGCACATCCAGACCCTGCGGGACTGGGGCGTGGACGTGTTCACA
GTGCCCGGCAAGGGCTACAGCCTGCCCGAGCCCATCCAGCTGCTGAACGCCAAGCAGATCCTGGGCCAGC
TGGATGGCGGATCTGTGGCCGTGCTGCCCGTGATCGACAGCACCAACCAGTATCTGCTCGACCGGATCGG
CGAGCTGAAGTCCGGCGACGCCTGTATCGCCGAGTACCAGCAGGCCGGCAGAGGCGGCAGGGGCAGAAAG
TGGTTCAGCCCCTTCGGCGCCAACCTGTACCTGAGCATGTTCTGGAGACTGGAACAGGGCCCAGCCGCCG
CTATTGGCCTGAGCCTGGTCATCGGCATCGTGATGGCCGAGGTGCTGCGGAAGCTGGGCGCCGACAAAGT
GCGCGTGAAGTGGCCCAACGACCTGTATCTGCAGGACCGGAAGCTGGCCGGCATCCTGGTGGAACTGACC
GGCAAAACAGGCGACGCCGCCCAGATCGTGATCGGCGCTGGCATCAACATGGCCATGCGGCGGGTGGAAG
AGAGCGTGGTCAACCAGGGCTGGATCACCCTGCAGGAAGCCGGCATCAACCTGGACCGGAACACCCTGGC
CGCCATGCTGATCAGAGAGCTGAGAGCCGCCCTGGAACTGTTCGAGCAGGAAGGCCTGGCCCCCTACCTG
AGCAGATGGGAGAAGCTGGACAACTTCATCAACCGGCCCGTGAAACTGATCATCGGCGACAAAGAGATCT
TCGGCATCAGCCGGGGCATCGACAAGCAGGGGGCCCTGCTCCTGGAACAGGACGGCATCATCAAGCCCTG
GATGGGCGGCGAGATCAGCCTGCGGAGCGCCGAGAAGTGATGACTCGAGTCTAGAGGGCCCGTTTAAACC
CGCTGATCAGCCTCGACTGTGCCTTCTAGTTGCCAGCCATCTGTTGTTTGCCCCTCCCCCGTGCCTTCCT
TGACCCTGGAAGGTGCCACTCCCACTGTCCTTTCCTAATAAAATGAGGAAATTGCATCGCATTGTCTGAG
TAGGTGTCATTCTATTCTGGGGGGTGGGGTGGGGCAGGACAGCAAGGGGGAGGATTGGGAAGACAATAGC
AGGCATGCTGGGGATGCGGTGGGCTCTATGGCTTCTGAGGCGGAAAGAACCAGCTGGGGCTCTAGGGGGT
ATCCCC
[124 nt withheld, positions 8407-8530]
C
[91 nt withheld, positions 8532-8622]
AGGGTGATGGTTCACGTACCTAGAAGTTCCTATTCCGAAGTTCCTATTCTCTAGAAAGTATAGGAACTTC
CTTGGCCAAAAAGCCTGAACTCACCGCGACGTCTGTCGAGAAGTTTCTGATCGAAAAGTTCGACAGCGTC
TCCGACCTGATGCAGCTCTCGGAGGGCGAAGAATCTCGTGCTTTCAGCTTCGATGTAGGAGGGCGTGGAT
ATGTCCTGCGGGTAAATAGCTGCGCCGATGGTTTCTACAAAGATCGTTATGTTTATCGGCACTTTGCATC
GGCCGCGCTCCCGATTCCGGAAGTGCTTGACATTGGGGAATTCAGCGAGAGCCTGACCTATTGCATCTCC
CGCCGTGCACAGGGTGTCACGTTGCAAGACCTGCCTGAAACCGAACTGCCCGCTGTTCTGCAGCCGGTCG
CGGAGGCCATGGATGCGATCGCTGCGGCCGATCTTAGCCAGACGAGCGGGTTCGGCCCATTCGGACCGCA
AGGAATCGGTCAATACACTACATGGCGTGATTTCATATGCGCGATTGCTGATCCCCATGTGTATCACTGG
CAAACTGTGATGGACGACACCGTCAGTGCGTCCGTCGCGCAGGCTCTCGATGAGCTGATGCTTTGGGCCG
AGGACTGCCCCGAAGTCCGGCACCTCGTGCACGCGGATTTCGGCTCCAACAATGTCCTGACGGACAATGG
CCGCATAACAGCGGTCATTGACTGGAGCGAGGCGATGTTCGGGGATTCCCAATACGAGGTCGCCAACATC
TTCTTCTGGAGGCCGTGGTTGGCTTGTATGGAGCAGCAGACGCGCTACTTCGAGCGGAGGCATCCGGAGC
TTGCAGGATCGCCGCGGCTCCGGGCGTATATGCTCCGCATTGGTCTTGACCAACTCTATCAGAGCTTGGT
TGACGGCAATTTCGATGATGCAGCTTGGGCGCAGGGTCGATGCGACGCAATCGTCCGATCCGGAGCCGGG
ACTGTCGGGCGTACACAAATCGCCCGCAGAAGCGCGGCCGTCTGGACCGATGGCTGTGTAGAAGTACTCG
CCGATAGTGGAAACCGACGCCCCAGCACTCGTCCGAGGGCAAAGGAATAGCACGTACTACGAGATTTCGA
TTCCACCGCCGCCTTCTATGAAAGGTTGGGCTTCGGAATCGTTTTCCGGGACGCCGGCTGGATGATCCTC
CAGCGCGGGGATCTCATGCTGGAGTTCTTCGCCCACCCCAACTTGTTTATTGCAGCTTATAATGGTTACA
AATAAAGCAATAGCATCACAAATTTCACAAATAAAGCATTTTTTTCACTGCATTCTAGTTGTGGTTTGTC
CAAACTCATCAATGTATCTTATCATGTCTGTATACCGTCGACCTCTAGCTAGAGCTTGGCGTAATCATGG
TCATAGCTGTTTCCTGTGTGAAATTGTTATCCGCTCACAATTCCACACAACATACGAGCCGGAAGCATAA
AGTGTAAAGCCTGGGGTGCCTAATGAGTGAGCTAACTCACATTAATTGCGT
